>Addgene plasmid #104700 | pUG-UBC35 | depositor full sequence | sequence record 198529 | Full Sequence
GTGGCTCTTCAGTGGACGAAAGGGCCTCGTGATACGCCTATTTTTATAGGTTAATGTCATGATAATAATG
GTTTCTTAGACGTCAGGTGGCACTTTTCGGGGAAATGTGCGCGGAACCCCTATTTGTTTATTTTTCTAAA
TACATTCAAATATGTATCCGCTCATGAGACAATAACCCTGATAAATGCTTCAATAATATTGAAAAAGGAA
GAGTATGCGCTCACGCAACTGGTCCAGAACCTTGACCGAACGCAGCGGTGGTAACGGCGCAGTGGCGGTT
TTCATGGCTTGTTATGACTGTTTTTTTGGGGTACAGTCTATGCCTCGGGCATCCAAGCAGCAAGCGCGTT
ACGCCGTGGGTCGATGTTTGATGTTATGGAGCAGCAACGATGTTACGCAGCAGGGCAGTCGCCCTAAAAC
AAAGTTAAACATCATGAGGGAAGCGGTGATCGCCGAAGTATCGACTCAACTATCAGAGGTAGTTGGCGTC
ATCGAGCGCCATCTCGAACCGACGTTGCTGGCCGTACATTTGTACGGCTCCGCAGTGGATGGCGGCCTGA
AGCCACACAGCGATATTGATTTGCTGGTTACGGTGACCGTAAGGCTTGATGAAACAACGCGGCGAGCTTT
GATCAACGACCTTTTGGAAACTTCGGCTTCCCCTGGAGAGAGCGAGATTCTCCGCGCTGTAGAAGTCACC
ATTGTTGTGCACGACGACATCATTCCGTGGCGTTATCCAGCTAAGCGCGAACTGCAATTTGGAGAATGGC
AGCGCAATGACATTCTTGCAGGTATCTTCGAGCCAGCCACGATCGACATTGATCTGGCTATCTTGCTGAC
AAAAGCAAGAGAACATAGCGTTGCCTTGGTAGGTCCAGCGGCGGAGGAACTCTTTGATCCGGTTCCTGAA
CAGGATCTATTTGAGGCGCTAAATGAAACCTTAACGCTATGGAACTCGCCGCCCGACTGGGCTGGCGATG
AGCGAAATGTAGTGCTTACGTTGTCCCGCATTTGGTACAGCGCAGTAACCGGCAAAATCGCGCCGAAGGA
TGTCGCTGCCGACTGGGCAATGGAGCGCCTGCCGGCCCAGTATCAGCCCGTCATACTTGAAGCTAGACAG
GCTTATCTTGGACAAGAAGAAGATCGCTTGGCCTCGCGCGCAGATCAGTTGGAAGAATTTGTCCATTACG
TAAAAGGCGAGATCACCAAGGTAGTCGGCAAATAACTGTCAGACCAAGTTTACTCATATATACTTTAGAT
TGATTTAAAACTTCATTTTTAATTTAAAAGGATCTAGGTGAAGATCCTTTTTGATAATCTCATGACCAAA
ATCCCTTAACGTGAGTTTTCGTTCCACTGAGCGTCAGACCCCGTAGAAAAGATCAAAGGATCTTCTTGAG
ATCCTTTTTTTCTGCGCGTAATCTGCTGCTTGCAAACAAAAAAACCACCGCTACCAGCGGTGGTTTGTTT
GCCGGATCAAGAGCTACCAACTCTTTTTCCGAAGGTAACTGGCTTCAGCAGAGCGCAGATACCAAATACT
GTCCTTCTAGTGTAGCCGTAGTTAGGCCACCACTTCAAGAACTCTGTAGCACCGCCTACATACCTCGCTC
TGCTAATCCTGTTACCAGTGGCTGCTGCCAGTGGCGATAAGTCGTGTCTTACCGGGTTGGACTCAAGACG
ATAGTTACCGGATAAGGCGCAGCGGTCGGGCTGAACGGGGGGTTCGTGCACACAGCCCAGCTTGGAGCGA
ACGACCTACACCGAACTGAGATACCTACAGCGTGAGCTATGAGAAAGCGCCACGCTTCCCGAAGGGAGAA
AGGCGGACAGGTATCCGGTAAGCGGCAGGGTCGGAACAGGAGAGCGCACGAGGGAGCTTCCAGGGGGAAA
CGCCTGGTATCTTTATAGTCCTGTCGGGTTTCGCCACCTCTGACTTGAGCGTCGATTTTTGTGATGCTCG
TCAGGGGGGCGGAGCCTATGGAAAAACGCCAGCAACGCGGCCTTTTTACGGTTCCTGGCCTTTTGCTGGC
CTTTTGCTCACATGTTCTTTCCTGCGTTATCCCCTGATTCTGTGGATAACCGTATTACCGCCTTTGAGTG
AGCTGATACCGCTCGCCGCAGCCGAACGACCGAGCGCAGCGAGTCAGTGAGCGAGGAAGCGGAAGAGCGC
CCAATACGCAAACCGCCTCTCCCCGCGCGTTGGCCGATTCATTAATCACTCTGTGGTCTCAAATGGCCAA
CAGTAATTTGCCGCGAAGAATCATCAAGGAAACTCAACGTCTGCTCAGTGAACCGGCTCCCGGTATAAGT
GCCTCTCCATCTGAGGATAATATGCGGTATTTCAACGTTATGATTCTTGGTCCTACACAATCACCTTATG
AAGGAGGAGTTTTCAAGTTGGAGCTCTTTTTGCCTGAAGAATACCCTATGGCAGCTCCCAAGGTTAGGTT
TCTCACAAAGATATACCATCCTAACATTGACAAGCTTGGAAGAATCTGTCTTGATATTCTCAAGGACAAA
TGGAGCCCTGCACTACAAATACGAACAGTGCTCTTAAGTATTCAAGCTCTTCTGAGTGCACCAAACCCAG
ATGATCCGCTTTCTGAGAACATTGCTAAGCACTGGAAGAGTAATGAGGCAGAAGCTGTGGATACAGCTAA
GGAATGGACCCGTCTTTATGCAAGCGGCGCATGAGCTTTGAGACCACGAA
Features (pLannotate 1.2.2; 7 found; start..end, strand, type, name):
    110..214     +  promoter       AmpR promoter: bla
    205..285     -  CDS            int (fragment): INT2_ECOLX - Protein inferred from homology: Swiss-Prot protein existence level 3. Putative integrase believed to be involved in the insertion of antibiotic resistance genes into plasmids and transposons. From Escherichia coli.
    371..427     +  CDS            GmR (fragment): gentamycin acetyltransferase; aacC1; confers resistance to gentamycin
    434..1222    +  CDS            aadA: S3AD_ECOLX - Experimental evidence at protein level: Swiss-Prot protein existence level 1. Mediates bacterial resistance to the antibiotics streptomycin and spectinomycin. From Escherichia coli.
   1396..1984    +  rep_origin     ori: high-copy-number ColE1/pMB1/pBR322/pUC origin of replication
   2167..2216    +  CDS            lacI (fragment): lac repressor; lacI; The lac repressor binds to the lac operator to inhibit transcription in E. coli. This inhibition can be relieved by adding lactose or isopropyl-β-D-thiogalactopyranoside (IPTG).
   2233..2691    +  CDS            UBC35: UBC35_ARATH - Also known as UBC13A, UBG13A. Experimental evidence at protein level: Swiss-Prot protein existence level 1. Catalyzes the synthesis of non-canonical poly-ubiquitin chains that are linked through 'Lys-63'. This type of poly- ubiquitination does not lead to protein degradation by the proteasome. Mediates transcriptional activation of target genes. Required for postreplication repair of UV-damaged DNA and for adapting root developmental programs to suboptimal availability of iron. From Arabidopsis thaliana (Mouse-ear cress).
