>Addgene plasmid #104700 | pUG-UBC35 | addgene full sequence | sequence record 206201 | Addgene NGS Result
CCGCCTTTGAGTGAGCTGATACCGCTCGCCGCAGCCGAACGACCGAGCGCAGCGAGTCAGTGAGCGAGGA
AGCGGAAGAGCGCCCAATACGCAAACCGCCTCTCCCCGCGCGTTGGCCGATTCATTAATCACTCTGTGGT
CTCAAATGGCCAACAGTAATTTGCCGCGAAGAATCATCAAGGAAACTCAACGTCTGCTCAGTGAACCGGC
TCCCGGTATAAGTGCCTCTCCATCTGAGGATAATATGCGGTATTTCAACGTTATGATTCTTGGTCCTACA
CAATCACCTTATGAAGGAGGAGTTTTCAAGTTGGAGCTCTTTTTGCCTGAAGAATACCCTATGGCAGCTC
CCAAGGTTAGGTTTCTCACAAAGATATACCATCCTAACATTGACAAGCTTGGAAGAATCTGTCTTGATAT
TCTCAAGGACAAATGGAGCCCTGCACTACAAATACGAACAGTGCTCTTAAGTATTCAAGCTCTTCTGAGT
GCACCAAACCCAGATGATCCGCTTTCTGAGAACATTGCTAAGCACTGGAAGAGTAATGAGGCAGAAGCTG
TGGATACAGCTAAGGAATGGACCCGTCTTTATGCAAGCGGCGCATGAGCTTTGAGACCACGAAGTGGCTC
TTCAGTGGACGAAAGGGCCTCGTGATACGCCTATTTTTATAGGTTAATGTCATGATAATAATGGTTTCTT
AGACGTCAGGTGGCACTTTTCGGGGAAATGTGCGCGGAACCCCTATTTGTTTATTTTTCTAAATACATTC
AAATATGTATCCGCTCATGAGACAATAACCCTGATAAATGCTTCAATAATATTGAAAAAGGAAGAGTATG
CGCTCACGCAACTGGTCCAGAACCTTGACCGAACGCAGCGGTGGTAACGGCGCAGTGGCGGTTTTCATGG
CTTGTTATGACTGTTTTTTTTTGGGGTACAGTCTATGCCTCGGGCATCCAAGCAGCAAGCGCGTTACGCC
GTGGGTCGATGTTTGATGTTATGGAGCAGCAACGATGTTACGCAGCAGGGCAGTCGCCCTAAAACAAAGT
TAAACATCATGAGGGAAGCGGTGATCGCCGAAGTATCGACTCAACTATCAGAGGTAGTTGGCGTCATCGA
GCGCCATCTCGAACCGACGTTGCTGGCCGTACATTTGTACGGCTCCGCAGTGGATGGCGGCCTGAAGCCA
CACAGCGATATTGATTTGCTGGTTACGGTGACCGTAAGGCTTGATGAAACAACGCGGCGAGCTTTGATCA
ACGACCTTTTGGAAACTTCGGCTTCCCCTGGAGAGAGCGAGATTCTCCGCGCTGTAGAAGTCACCATTGT
TGTGCACGACGACATCATTCCGTGGCGTTATCCAGCTAAGCGCGAACTGCAATTTGGAGAATGGCAGCGC
AATGACATTCTTGCAGGTATCTTCGAGCCAGCCACGATCGACATTGATCTGGCTATCTTGCTGACAAAAG
CAAGAGAACATAGCGTTGCCTTGGTAGGTCCAGCGGCGGAGGAACTCTTTGATCCGGTTCCTGAACAGGA
TCTATTTGAGGCGCTAAATGAAACCTTAACGCTATGGAACTCGCCGCCCGACTGGGCTGGCGATGAGCGA
AATGTAGTGCTTACGTTGTCCCGCATTTGGTACAGCGCAGTAACCGGCAAAATCGCGCCGAAGGATGTCG
CTGCCGACTGGGCAATGGAGCGCCTGCCGGCCCAGTATCAGCCCGTCATACTTGAAGCTAGACAGGCTTA
TCTTGGACAAGAAGAAGATCGCTTGGCCTCGCGCGCAGATCAGTTGGAAGAATTTGTCCATTACGTAAAA
GGCGAGATCACCAAGGTAGTCGGCAAATAACTGTCAGACCAAGTTTACTCATATATACTTTAGATTGATT
TAAAACTTCATTTTTAATTTAAAAGGATCTAGGTGAAGATCCTTTTTGATAATCTCATGACCAAAATCCC
TTAACGTGAGTTTTCGTTCCACTGAGCGTCAGACCCCGTAGAAAAGATCAAAGGATCTTCTTGAGATCCT
TTTTTTCTGCGCGTAATCTGCTGCTTGCAAACAAAAAAACCACCGCTACCAGCGGTGGTTTGTTTGCCGG
ATCAAGAGCTACCAACTCTTTTTCCGAAGGTAACTGGCTTCAGCAGAGCGCAGATACCAAATACTGTTCT
TCTAGTGTAGCCGTAGTTAGGCCACCACTTCAAGAACTCTGTAGCACCGCCTACATACCTCGCTCTGCTA
ATCCTGTTACCAGTGGCTGCTGCCAGTGGCGATAAGTCGTGTCTTACCGGGTTGGACTCAAGACGATAGT
TACCGGATAAGGCGCAGCGGTCGGGCTGAACGGGGGGTTCGTGCACACAGCCCAGCTTGGAGCGAACGAC
CTACACCGAACTGAGATACCTACAGCGTGAGCTATGAGAAAGCGCCACGCTTCCCGAAGGGAGAAAGGCG
GACAGGTATCCGGTAAGCGGCAGGGTCGGAACAGGAGAGCGCACGAGGGAGCTTCCAGGGGGAAACGCCT
GGTATCTTTATAGTCCTGTCGGGTTTCGCCACCTCTGACTTGAGCGTCGATTTTTGTGATGCTCGTCAGG
GGGGCGGAGCCTATGGAAAAACGCCAGCAACGCGGCCTTTTTACGGTTCCTGGCCTTTTGCTGGCCTTTT
GCTCACATGTTCTTTCCTGCGTTATCCCCTGATTCTGTGGATAACCGTATTA
Features (pLannotate 1.2.2; 7 found; start..end, strand, type, name):
     80..129     +  CDS            lacI (fragment): lac repressor; lacI; The lac repressor binds to the lac operator to inhibit transcription in E. coli. This inhibition can be relieved by adding lactose or isopropyl-β-D-thiogalactopyranoside (IPTG).
    146..604     +  CDS            UBC35: UBC35_ARATH - Also known as UBC13A, UBG13A. Experimental evidence at protein level: Swiss-Prot protein existence level 1. Catalyzes the synthesis of non-canonical poly-ubiquitin chains that are linked through 'Lys-63'. This type of poly- ubiquitination does not lead to protein degradation by the proteasome. Mediates transcriptional activation of target genes. Required for postreplication repair of UV-damaged DNA and for adapting root developmental programs to suboptimal availability of iron. From Arabidopsis thaliana (Mouse-ear cress).
    733..837     +  promoter       AmpR promoter: bla
    828..908     -  CDS            int (fragment): INT2_ECOLX - Protein inferred from homology: Swiss-Prot protein existence level 3. Putative integrase believed to be involved in the insertion of antibiotic resistance genes into plasmids and transposons. From Escherichia coli.
    996..1052    +  CDS            GmR (fragment): gentamycin acetyltransferase; aacC1; confers resistance to gentamycin
   1059..1847    +  CDS            aadA: S3AD_ECOLX - Experimental evidence at protein level: Swiss-Prot protein existence level 1. Mediates bacterial resistance to the antibiotics streptomycin and spectinomycin. From Escherichia coli.
   2021..2609    +  rep_origin     ori: high-copy-number ColE1/pMB1/pBR322/pUC origin of replication
