[The description below was written by a language model from this plasmid's Addgene catalogue record and pLannotate feature annotations shown in this document.]
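Description:
pUG-UBC35 is a small synthetic-biology cloning module from the UbiGate toolbox, a Golden Gate/modular cloning system for reconstituting and analysing ubiquitination. It is built on the pICH41308 backbone, a compact entry-level vector propagated in E. coli. Replication relies on a high-copy ColE1/pUC-type origin. Selection is with spectinomycin, conferred by an aadA aminoglycoside adenylyltransferase gene. The feature tables place aadA downstream of a bla (AmpR) promoter, with short integrase and gentamicin acetyltransferase fragments between them. These fragments are probably remnants of the integron-type cassette from which the marker was derived rather than functional genes. A short lacI fragment just upstream of the insert is likewise backbone residue.

The payload is the coding sequence of Arabidopsis thaliana UBC35 (AT1G78870, also called UBC13A). This ubiquitin-conjugating (E2) enzyme assembles Lys63-linked polyubiquitin chains, a non-proteolytic modification linked to DNA damage tolerance and to root responses to iron availability. The insert, about 460 bp, was introduced through BpiI sites that were destroyed during cloning. No promoter, terminator or tag for the insert is annotated, which fits its role as a promoterless part rather than an expression construct. According to the depositor, the fragment is released with BsaI and assembled into a Level 1 vector, where it would be combined with regulatory and other modules.

The Addgene-sequenced and depositor full-length records (about 2.7 kb, differing by two nucleotides) carry the same seven features in the same order. They differ mainly in the coordinate at which the circular sequence begins.
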