Addgene plasmid #104700: pUG-UBC35
Purpose: Cloning Module
Depositing lab: Marco Trujillo. Depositing organization: Leibniz Institute of Plant Biochemistry (IPB). Publication: UbiGate: a synthetic biology toolbox to analyse ubiquitination. Kowarschik K, Hoehenwarter W, Marillonnet S, Trujillo M. New Phytol. 2018 Mar;217(4):1749-1763. doi: 10.1111/nph.14900. Epub 2017 Nov 30. PubMed 29194629.
Backbone
  Vector backbone: pICH41308
  Backbone manufacturer: self-made
  Backbone size w/o insert (bp): 2251
  Vector type: Synthetic Biology
Growth in bacteria
  Bacterial resistance: Spectinomycin, 50 μg/mL
  Growth temperature: 37°C
  Growth strain: DH5alpha
  Copy number: High Copy
Gene/Insert
  Gene/Insert name: AtUBC35 (alt name: AT1G78870)
  Species: A. thaliana (mustard weed)
  Insert size (bp): 467
  Entrez Gene: UBC35 (a.k.a. AT1G78870, F9K20.8, F9K20_8, UBC13A, UBIQUITIN CONJUGATING ENZYME 13A, ubiquitin-conjugating enzyme 35)
  Cloning method: Restriction Enzyme; 5′ cloning site BpiI (destroyed during cloning); 3′ cloning site BpiI (destroyed during cloning)
  Sequencing primers: 5′ moclof, agcgaggaagcggaagagcg; 3′ moclor, gccacctgacgtctaagaaacc
Terms and licenses: Academic/Nonprofit Terms; Industry Terms: Not Available to Industry
Depositor comments: release insert with BsaI and clone to Level 1 cloning vector
How to cite: pUG-UBC35 was a gift from Marco Trujillo (Addgene plasmid # 104700 ; http://n2t.net/addgene:104700 ; RRID:Addgene_104700)
